>Addgene plasmid #54075 | mEmerald-EB3-7 | depositor partial sequence | sequence record 84254 | insert sequence
GGACTCAGATCTCGAGCTCAAGCTTCGAATTCTGCAGTCGACTGCCACCATGGCCGTCAATGTGTACTCC
ACATCTGTGACCAGTGAAAATCTGAGTCGCCATGATATGCTTGCATGGGTCAACGACTCCCTGCACCTCA
ACTATACCAAGATAGAACAGCTTTGTTCAGGGGCAGCCTACTGCCAGTTCATGGACATGCTCTTCCCCGG
CTGTGTGCACTTGAGGAAAGTGAAGTTCCAGGCCAAACTAGAGCATGAATACATCCACAACTTCAAGGTG
CTGCAAGCAGCTTTCAAGAAGATGGGTGTTGACAAAATCATTCCTGTAGAGAAATTAGTGAAAGGAAAAT
TCCAAGATAATTTTGAGTTTATTCAGTGGTTTAAGAAATTCTTTGACGCAAACTATGATGGAAAGGATTA
CAACCCTCTGCTGGCGCGGCAGGGCCAGGACGTAGCGCCACCTCCTAACCCAGGTGATCAGATCTTCAAC
AAATCCAAGAAACTCATTGGCACAGCAGTTCCACAGAGGACGTCCCCCACAGGCCCAAAAAACATGCAGA
CCTCTGGCCGGCTGAGCAATGTGGCCCCCCCCTGCATTCTCCGGAAGAATCCTCCATCAGCCCGAAATGG
CGGCCATGAGACTGATGCCCAAATTCTTGAACTCAACCAACAGCTGGTGGACTTGAAGCTGACAGTGGAT
GGGCTGGAGAAGGAACGTGACTTCTACTTCAGCAAACTTCGTGACATCGAGCTCATCTGCCAGGAGCATG
AAAGTGAAAACAGCCCTGTTATCTCAGGCATCATTGGCATCCTCTATGCCACAGAGGAAGGATTCGCACC
CCCTGAGGACGATGAGATTGAAGAGCATCAACAAGAAGACCAGGACGAGTACCTGGATCCACCGGTCGCC
ACCATGGTGAGCAAGGGCGAGGAGCTGTTCACCGGGGTGGTGCCCATCCTGGTCGAGCTGGACGGCGACG
TAAACGGCCACAAGTTCAGCGTGTCCGGCGAGGGCGAGGGCGATGCCACCTACGGCAAGCTGACCCTGAA
GTTCATCTGCACCACCGGCAAGCTGCCCGTGCCCTGGCCCACCCTCGTGACCACCTTGACCTACGGCGTG
CAGTGCTTCGCCCGCTACCCCGACCACATGAAGCAGCACGACTTCTTCAAGTCCGCCATGCCCGAAGGCT
ACGTCCAGGAGCGCACCATCTTCTTCAAGGACGACGGCAACTACAAGACCCGCGCCGAGGTGAAGTTCGA
GGGCGACACCCTGGTGAACCGCATCGAGCTGAAGGGCATCGACTTCAAGGAGGACGGCAACATCCTGGGG
CACAAGCTGGAGTACAACTACAACAGCCACAAGGTCTATATCACCGCCGACAAGCAGAAGAACGGCATCA
AGGTGAACTTCAAGACCCGCCACAACATCGAGGACGGCAGCGTGCAGCTCGCCGACCACTACCAGCAGAA
CACCCCCATCGGCGACGGCCCCGTGCTGCTGCCCGACAACCACTACCTGAGCACCCAGTCCAAGCTGAGC
AAAGACCCCAACGAGAAGCGCGATCACATGGTCCTGCTGGAGTTCGTGACCGCCGCCGGGATCACTCTCG
GCATGGACGAGCTGTACAAGTAAGCGGCCGCGACTCTAGATCATAATCAGCCATACCACAT
