>Addgene plasmid #54075 | mEmerald-EB3-7 | addgene partial sequence | sequence record 88924 | EGFP-N 5'-CGTCGCCGTCCAGCTCGACCAG-3'
GCTCCTCGCCCTTGCTCACCATGGTGGCGACCGGTGGATCCAGGTACTCGTCCTGGTCTTCTTGTTGATG
CTCTTCAATCTCATCGTCCTCAGGGGGTGCGAATCCTTCCTCTGTGGCATAGAGGATGCCAATGATGCCT
GAGATAACAGGGCTGTTTTCACTTTCATGCTCCTGGCAGATGAGCTCGATGTCACGAAGTTTGCTGAAGT
AGAAGTCACGTTCCTTCTCCAGCCCATCCACTGTCAGCTTCAAGTCCACCAGCTGTTGGTTGAGTTCAAG
AATTTGGGCATCAGTCTCATGGCCGCCATTTCGGGCTGATGGAGGATTCTTCCGGAGAATGCAGGGGGGG
GCCACATTGCTCAGCCGGCCAGAGGTCTGCATGTTTTTTGGGCCTGTGGGGGACGTCCTCTGTGGAACTG
CTGTGCCAATGAGTTTCTTGGATTTGTTGAAGATCTGATCACCTGGGTTAGGAGGTGGCGCTACGTCCTG
GCCCTGCCGCGCCAGCAGAGGGTTGTAATCCTTTCCATCATAGTTTGCGTCAAAGAATTTCTTAAACCAC
TGAATAAACTCAAAATTATCTTGGAATTTTCCTTTCACTAATTTCTCTACAGGAATGATTTTGTCAACAC
CCATCTTCTTGAAAGCTGCTTGCAGCACCTTGAAGTTGTGGATGTATTCATGCTCTAGTTTGGCCTGGAA
CTTCACTTTCCTCAAGTGCACACAGCCGGGGAAGAGCATGTCCATGAACTGGCAGTAGGCTGCCCCTGAA
CAAAGCTGTTCTATCTTGGTATAGTTGAGGTGCAGGGAGTCGTTGACCCATGCAAGCATATCATGGCGAC
TCAGATTTTCACTGGTCACAGATGTGGAGTACACATTGACGGCCATGGTGGCAGTCGACTGCAGAATTC
