[The description below was written by a language model from this plasmid's Addgene catalogue record.]
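Description:
mEmerald-EB3-7 is a mammalian expression plasmid built on an mEmerald fluorescent-protein backbone (about 4.75 kb without the insert). It is a high-copy plasmid propagated in E. coli under kanamycin selection, and it carries a neomycin resistance marker so that transfected mammalian cells can be selected with G418. No feature table is supplied with the record, so details such as the bacterial origin of replication, the promoter driving the resistance marker and the cloning junctions are not documented. A listed 3′ sequencing primer that anneals in an SV40 polyadenylation region suggests that this signal terminates the expression cassette.

The payload is human EB3 (gene MAPRE3), a microtubule end-binding protein, expressed from the strong constitutive CMV promoter. According to the record, the mEmerald tag sits on the backbone at the C terminus of the insert, so EB3 is produced as an EB3–mEmerald fusion. The "7" in the name may refer to the length of the linker between the two parts, but the record does not say so. mEmerald is a bright monomeric green GFP derivative, with excitation listed at 487 nm and emission at 509 nm. Because EB proteins accumulate at growing microtubule plus ends, the fusion serves as a localization marker that shows these ends as moving comet-like structures in living cells. The construct is intended for fluorescence imaging of microtubule dynamics after transient transfection or in G418-selected stable lines, and its associated publication concerns fast single-molecule localization super-resolution microscopy.
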