Addgene plasmid #54075: mEmerald-EB3-7
Purpose: Localization: MT End Binding Protein, Excitation: 487, Emission: 509
Depositing lab: Michael Davidson. Publication: Video-rate nanoscopy using sCMOS camera-specific single-molecule localization algorithms. Huang F, Hartwich TM, Rivera-Molina FE, Lin Y, Duim WC, Long JJ, Uchil PD, Myers JR, Baird MA, Mothes W, Davidson MW, Toomre D, Bewersdorf J. Nat Methods. 2013 Jul;10(7):653-8. doi: 10.1038/nmeth.2488. Epub 2013 May 26. PubMed 23708387.
Backbone
  Vector backbone: mEmerald
  Backbone size w/o insert (bp): 4750
  Vector type: Mammalian Expression
  Selectable markers: Neomycin (select with G418)
Growth in bacteria
  Bacterial resistance: Kanamycin, 50 μg/mL
  Growth temperature: 37°C
  Growth strain: DH5alpha
  Copy number: High Copy
Gene/Insert
  Gene/Insert name: EB3 (alt name: NM_012326.2)
  Species: H. sapiens (human)
  Entrez Gene: MAPRE3 (a.k.a. EB3, EBF3, EBF3-S, RP3)
  Promoter: CMV
  Tag / fusion protein: mEmerald (C terminal on backbone)
  Cloning method: Unknown
  Sequencing primers: 5′ CMV-F; 3′ SV40pA-R
Terms and licenses: Academic/Nonprofit Terms; Industry Terms
Depositor comments: . Excitation = 487; Emission = 509. Localization data: MT Binding Protein
How to cite: mEmerald-EB3-7 was a gift from Michael Davidson (Addgene plasmid # 54075 ; http://n2t.net/addgene:54075 ; RRID:Addgene_54075)
